>Addgene plasmid #211853 | pUPD2-HR1b-GFP-L (B3-B4) | addgene full sequence | sequence record 417762 | Addgene NGS Result
TAGAGCGATGAGTGGTCTCGAATG
[204 nt withheld, positions 25-228]
GCTGGTCAACTTGAAAATCAAGCTGCTCCTGGTTCGATGGTGAGCAAGGGCGAGGAGCTGTTCACCGGGG
TGGTGCCCATCCTGGTCGAGCTGGACGGCGACGTAAACGGCCACAAGTTCAGCGTGTCCGGCGAGGGCGA
GGGCGATGCCACCTACGGCAAGCTGACCCTGAAGTTCATCTGCACCACCGGCAAGCTGCCCGTGCCCTGG
CCCACCCTCGTGACCACCCTGACCTACGGCGTGCAGTGCTTCAGCCGCTACCCCGACCACATGAAGCAGC
ACGACTTCTTCAAGTCCGCCATGCCCGAAGGCTACGTCCAGGAGCGCACCATCTTCTTCAAGGACGACGG
CAACTACAAGACCCGCGCCGAGGTGAAGTTCGAGGGCGACACCCTGGTGAACCGCATCGAGCTGAAGGGC
ATCGACTTCAAGGAGGACGGCAACATCCTGGGGCACAAGCTGGAGTACAACTACAACAGCCACAACGTCT
ATATCATGGCCGACAAGCAGAAGAACGGCATCAAGGTGAACTTCAAGATCCGCCACAACATCGAGGACGG
CAGCGTGCAGCTCGCCGACCACTACCAGCAGAACACCCCCATCGGCGACGGCCCCGTGCTGCTGCCCGAC
AACCACTACCTGAGCACCCAGTCCGCCCTGAGCAAAGACCCCAACGAGAAGCGCGATCACATGGTCCTGC
TGGAGTTCGTGACCGCCGCCGGGATCACTCTCGGCATGGACGAGCTGTACAAGGGAGGTGGCTCATCTGG
CGGAGGTGGTTCGTGAGACCACTCATCGCGACTAGTAGCGGCCGCTGCAGTCCGGCAAAAAAGGGCAAGG
TGTCACCACCCTGCCCTTTTTCTTTAAAACCGAAAAGATTACTTCGCGTTATGCAGGCTTCCTCGCTCAC
TGACTCGCTGCGCTCGGTCGTTCGGCTGCGGCGAGCGGTATCAGCTCACTCAAAGGCGGTAATACGGTTA
TCCACAGAATCAGGGGATAACGCAGGAAAGAACATGTGAGCAAAAGGCCAGCAAAAGGCCAGGAACCGTA
AAAAGGCCGCGTTGCTGGCGTTTTTCCACAGGCTCCGCCCCCCTGACGAGCATCACAAAAATCGACGCTC
AAGTCAGAGGTGGCGAAACCCGACAGGACTATAAAGATACCAGGCGTTTCCCCCTGGAAGCTCCCTCGTG
CGCTCTCCTGTTCCGACCCTGCCGCTTACCGGATACCTGTCCGCCTTTCTCCCTTCGGGAAGCGTGGCGC
TTTCTCATAGCTCACGCTGTAGGTATCTCAGTTCGGTGTAGGTCGTTCGCTCCAAGCTGGGCTGTGTGCA
CGAACCCCCCGTTCAGCCCGACCGCTGCGCCTTATCCGGTAACTATCGTCTTGAGTCCAACCCGGTAAGA
CACGACTTATCGCCACTGGCAGCAGCCACTGGTAACAGGATTAGCAGAGCGAGGTATGTAGGCGGTGCTA
CAGAGTTCTTGAAGTGGTGGCCTAACTACGGCTACACTAGAAGAACAGTATTTGGTATCTGCGCTCTGCT
GAAGCCAGTTACCTTCGGAAAAAGAGTTGGTAGCTCTTGATCCGGCAAACAAACCACCGCTGGTAGCGGT
GGTTTTTTTGTTTGCAAGCAGCAGATTACGCGCAGAAAAAAAGGATCTCAAGAAGATCCTTTGATCTTTT
CTACGGGGTCTGACGCTCAGTGGAACGAAAACTCACGTTAAGGGATTTTGGTCATGAGATTATCAAAAAG
GATCTTCACCTAGATCCTTTTAAATTAAAAATGAAGTTTTAAATCAATCTAAAGTATATATGAGTAAACT
TGGTCTGACAGCTCGAGGCTTGGATTCTCACCAATAAAAAACGCCCGGCGGCAACCGAGCGTTCTGAACA
AATCCAGATGGAGTTCTGAGGTCATTACTGGATCTATCAACAGGAGTCCAAGCGAGCTCGATATCAAATT
ACGCCCCGCCCTGCCACTCGTCGCAGTACTGTTGTAATTCATTAAGCATTCTGCCGACATGGAAGCCATC
ACAAACGGCATGATGAACCTGAATCGCCAGCGGCATCAGCACCTTGTCGCCTTGCGTATAATATTTGCCC
ATGGTGAAAACGGGGGCGAAGAAGTTGTCCATATTGGCCACGTTTAAATCAAAACTGGTGAAACTCACCC
AGGGATTGGCTGATACGAAAAACATATTCTCAATAAACCCTTTAGGGAAATAGGCCAGGTTTTCACCGTA
ACACGCCACATCTTGCGAATATATGTGTAGAAACTGCCGGAAATCGTCGTGGTATTCACTCCAGAGTGAT
GAAAACGTTTCAGTTTGCTCATGGAAAACGGTGTAACAAGGGTGAACACTATCCCATATCACCAGCTCAC
CGTCTTTCATTGCCATACGAAATTCCGGATGAGCATTCATCAGGCGGGCAAGAATGTGAATAAAGGCCGG
ATAAAACTTGTGCTTATTTTTCTTTACGGTCTTTAAAAAGGCCGTAATATCCAGCTGAACGGTCTGGTTA
TAGGTACATTGAGCAACTGACTGAAATGCCTCAAAATGTTCTTTACGATGCCATTGGGATATATCAACGG
TGGTATATCCAGTGATTTTTTTCTCCATTTTAGCTTCCTTAGCTCCTGAAAATCTCGATAACTCAAAAAA
TACGCCCGGTAGTGATCTTATTTCATTATGGTGAAAGTTGGAACCTCTTACGTGCCCGATCAACTCGAGT
GCCACCTGACGTCTAAGAAACCATTATTATCATGACATTAACCTATAAAAATAGGCGTATCACGAGGCAG
AATTTCAGATAAAAAAAATCCTTAGCTTTCGCTAAGGATGATTTCTGGAATTCGCGGCCGCTTC
Features (pLannotate 1.2.2; 10 found; start..end, strand, type, name):
     25..258     +  CDS            PKN1 (fragment) (sequence partly withheld): PKN1_HUMAN - Also known as PAK1, PKN, PRK1, PRKCL1. Experimental evidence at protein level: Swiss-Prot protein existence level 1. PKC-related serine/threonine-protein kinase involved in various processes such as regulation of the intermediate filaments of the actin cytoskeleton, cell migration, tumor cell invasion and transcription regulation. Part of a signaling cascade that begins with the activation of the adrenergic receptor ADRA1B and leads to the activation of MAPK14. Regulates the cytoskeletal network by phosphorylating proteins such as VIM and neurofilament proteins NEFH, NEFL and NEFM
    265..981     +  CDS            EGFP: EGFP is a basic (constitutively fluorescent) green fluorescent protein published in 1996, derived from Aequorea victoria. It is reported to be a rapidly-maturing weak dimer with moderate acid sensitivity.
   1029..1048    +  misc_feature   BioBrick suffix: universal suffix for all parts
   1049..1106    +  terminator     his operon terminator: This putative transcriptin terminator from the E. coli his operon has a 2-bp deletion introduced during synthesis. Its efficiency has not been determined.
   1301..1889    -  rep_origin     ori: high-copy-number ColE1/pMB1/pBR322/pUC origin of replication
   2072..2166    -  terminator     lambda t0 terminator: transcription terminator from phage lambda
   2190..2846    -  CDS            cat: CAT_ECOLX - Experimental evidence at protein level: Swiss-Prot protein existence level 1. This enzyme is an effector of chloramphenicol resistance in bacteria. From Escherichia coli. This protein is used as a marker in many commonly used cloning vectors, such as pACYC184.
   2847..2944    -  promoter       cat promoter: promoter of the E. coli cat gene encoding chloramphenicol acetyltransferase
   3030..3073    -  terminator     bacterial terminator: putative bacterial transcription terminator
   3076..5       +  misc_feature   BioBrick prefix (across the origin): BioBrick prefix for parts that do not start with "ATG"
