[The description below was written by a language model from this plasmid's Addgene catalogue record and pLannotate feature annotations shown in this document.]
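Description:
pUPD2-HR1b-GFP-L (B3-B4) is a small (about 3.1 kb) level-0 part plasmid built in pUPD2, the universal domestication vector of the GoldenBraid modular cloning system for plant synthetic biology. It is maintained in E. coli at high copy from a ColE1/pUC-type origin and selected with chloramphenicol through a cat gene driven by its native promoter. Bacterial terminators (lambda t0, a his operon terminator and a further putative terminator) together with BioBrick prefix and suffix remnants flank the cloning region and insulate it from backbone transcription. The insert was introduced through BsmBI sites that were destroyed in the process, as is usual for this type of Type IIS domestication step.

The payload is a promoterless coding part consisting of HR1b, listed as a synthetic insert and annotated as a short fragment matching human PKN1 (a PKC-related serine/threonine kinase), fused at its C-terminus to EGFP. The "L" in the name probably denotes a trailing linker, though the record does not define it. No eukaryotic promoter or terminator is present, so the plasmid is not itself an expression construct. The "B3-B4" designation refers to the position in the standard plant syntax that the part occupies, apparently a coding-sequence slot meant to be joined in frame to a downstream part. The part would then be combined with promoter, additional coding and terminator modules into a full transcriptional unit in a destination vector.

The associated publication describes an inducible system for rapid depletion of target proteins in plants, so this part presumably supplies a fluorescent HR1b-tagged component for that system, but its exact role is not stated.
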