Addgene plasmid #211853: pUPD2-HR1b-GFP-L (B3-B4)
Depositing lab: Marcela Rojas-Pierce. Publication: Rapid depletion of target proteins in plants by an inducible protein degradation system. Huang L, Rojas-Pierce M. Plant Cell. 2024 Mar 6:koae072. doi: 10.1093/plcell/koae072. PubMed 38446628.
Backbone
  Vector backbone: pUPD2
  Backbone manufacturer: Diego Orzaez Lab
  Backbone size w/o insert (bp): 2105
  Vector type: Synthetic Biology
Growth in bacteria
  Bacterial resistance: Chloramphenicol, 25 μg/mL
  Growth temperature: 37°C
  Growth strain: DH5alpha
  Copy number: High Copy
Gene/Insert
  Gene/Insert name: HR1b
  Species: Synthetic
  Tag / fusion protein: GFP (C terminal on insert)
  Cloning method: Restriction Enzyme; 5′ cloning site BsmBI (destroyed during cloning); 3′ cloning site BsmBI (destroyed during cloning)
Terms and licenses: Academic/Nonprofit Terms; Industry Terms: Not Available to Industry
Depositor comments: Rojas-Pierce Lab plasmid pMRP1178
How to cite: pUPD2-HR1b-GFP-L (B3-B4) was a gift from Marcela Rojas-Pierce (Addgene plasmid # 211853 ; http://n2t.net/addgene:211853 ; RRID:Addgene_211853)
